>Addgene plasmid #54864 | mApple-Alpha-5-Integrin-12 | addgene full sequence | sequence record 260200 | Addgene NGS Result
TCAATTACGGGGTCATTAGTTCATAGCCCATATATGGAGTTCCGCGTTACATAACTTACGGTAAATGGCC
CGCCTGGCTGACCGCCCAACGACCCCCGCCCATTGACGTCAATAATGACGTATGTTCCCATAGTAACGCC
AATAGGGACTTTCCATTGACGTCAATGGGTGGAGTATTTACGGTAAACTGCCCACTTGGCAGTACATCAA
GTGTATCATATGCCAAGTACGCCCCCTATTGACGTCAATGACGGTAAATGGCCCGCCTGGCATTATGCCC
AGTACATGACCTTATGGGACTTTCCTACTTGGCAGTACATCTACGTATTAGTCATCGCTATTACCATGGT
GATGCGGTTTTGGCAGTACATCAATGGGCGTGGATAGCGGTTTGACTCACGGGGATTTCCAAGTCTCCAC
CCCATTGACGTCAATGGGAGTTTGTTTTGGCACCAAAATCAACGGGACTTTCCAAAATGTCGTAACAACT
CCGCCCCATTGACGCAAATGGGCGGTAGGCGTGTACGGTGGGAGGTCTATATAAGCAGAGCTGGTTTAGT
GAACCGTCAGATCCGCTAGCGCTACCGGACTCAGATCTCGAGCTCAAGCTTCGAATTCTGCAGTCGACGG
TACCACCATGGGGAGCCGGACGCCAGAGTCCCCTCTCCACGCCGTGCAGCTGCGCTGGGGCCCCCGGCGC
CGACCCCCGCTGCTGCCGCTGCTGTTGCTGCTGCTGCCGCCGCCACCCAGGGTCGGGGGCTTCAACTTAG
ACGCGGAGGCCCCAGCAGTACTCTCGGGGCCCCCGGGCTCCTTCTTCGGATTCTCAGTGGAGTTTTACCG
GCCGGGAACAGACGGGGTCAGTGTGCTGGTGGGAGCACCCAAGGCTAATACCAGCCAGCCAGGAGTGCTG
CAGGGTGGTGCTGTCTACCTCTGTCCTTGGGGTGCCAGCCCCACACAGTGCACCCCCATTGAATTTGACA
GCAAAGGCTCTCGGCTCCTGGAGTCCTCACTGTCCAGCTCAGAGGGAGAGGAGCCTGTGGAGTACAAGTC
CTTGCAGTGGTTCGGGGCAACAGTTCGAGCCCATGGCTCCTCCATCTTGGCATGCGCTCCACTGTACAGC
TGGCGCACAGAGAAGGAGCCACTGAGCGACCCCGTGGGCACCTGCTACCTCTCCACAGATAACTTCACCC
GAATTCTGGAGTATGCACCCTGCCGCTCAGATTTCAGCTGGGCAGCAGGACAGGGTTACTGCCAAGGAGG
CTTCAGTGCCGAGTTCACCAAGACTGGCCGTGTGGTTTTAGGTGGACCAGGAAGCTATTTCTGGCAAGGC
CAGATCCTGTCTGCCACTCAGGAGCAGATTGCAGAATCTTATTACCCCGAGTACCTGATCAACCTGGTTC
AGGGGCAGCTGCAGACTCGCCAGGCCAGTTCCATCTATGATGACAGCTACCTAGGATACTCTGTGGCTGT
TGGTGAATTCAGTGGTGATGACACAGAAGACTTTGTTGCTGGTGTGCCCAAAGGGAACCTCACTTACGGC
TATGTCACCATCCTTAATGGCTCAGACATTCGATCCCTCTACAACTTCTCAGGGGAACAGATGGCCTCCT
ACTTTGGCTATGCAGTGGCCGCCACAGACGTCAATGGGGACGGGCTGGATGACTTGCTGGTGGGGGCACC
CCTGCTCATGGATCGGACCCCTGACGGGCGGCCTCAGGAGGTGGGCAGGGTCTACGTCTACCTGCAGCAC
CCAGCCGGCATAGAGCCCACGCCCACCCTTACCCTCACTGGCCATGATGAGTTTGGCCGATTTGGCAGCT
CCTTGACCCCCCTGGGGGACCTGGACCAGGATGGCTACAATGATGTGGCCATCGGGGCTCCCTTTGGTGG
GGAGACCCAGCAGGGAGTAGTGTTTGTATTTCCTGGGGGCCCAGGAGGGCTGGGCTCTAAGCCTTCCCAG
GTTCTGCAGCCCCTGTGGGCAGCCAGCCACACCCCAGACTTCTTTGGCTCTGCCCTTCGAGGAGGCCGAG
ACCTGGATGGCAATGGATATCCTGATCTGATTGTGGGGTCCTTTGGTGTGGACAAGGCTGTGGTATACAG
GGGCCGCCCCATCGTGTCCGCTAGTGCCTCCCTCACCATCTTCCCCGCCATGTTCAACCCAGAGGAGCGG
AGCTGCAGCTTAGAGGGGAACCCTGTGGCCTGCATCAACCTTAGCTTCTGCCTCAATGCTTCTGGAAAAC
ACGTTGCTGACTCCATTGGTTTCACAGTGGAACTTCAGCTGGACTGGCAGAAGCAGAAGGGAGGGGTACG
GCGGGCACTGTTCCTGGCCTCCAGGCAGGCAACCCTGACCCAGACCCTGCTCATCCAGAATGGGGCTCGA
GAGGATTGCAGAGAGATGAAGATCTACCTCAGGAACGAGTCAGAATTTCGAGACAAACTCTCGCCGATTC
ACATCGCTCTCAACTTCTCCTTGGACCCCCAAGCCCCAGTGGACAGCCACGGCCTCAGGCCAGCCCTACA
TTATCAGAGCAAGAGCCGGATAGAGGACAAGGCTCAGATCTTGCTGGACTGTGGAGAAGACAACATCTGT
GTGCCTGACCTGCAGCTGGAAGTGTTTGGGGAGCAGAACCATGTGTACCTGGGTGACAAGAATGCCCTGA
ACCTCACTTTCCATGCCCAGAATGTGGGTGAGGGTGGCGCCTATGAGGCTGAGCTTCGGGTCACCGCCCC
TCCAGAGGCTGAGTACTCAGGACTCGTCAGACACCCAGGGAACTTCTCCAGCCTGAGCTGTGACTACTTT
GCCGTGAACCAGAGCCGCCTGCTGGTGTGTGACCTGGGCAACCCCATGAAGGCAGGAGCCAGTCTGTGGG
GTGGCCTTCGGTTTACAGTCCCTCATCTCCGGGACACTAAGAAAACCATCCAGTTTGACTTCCAGATCCT
CAGCAAGAATCTCAACAACTCGCAAAGCGACGTGGTTTCCTTTCGGCTCTCCGTGGAGGCTCAGGCCCAG
GTCACCCTGAACGGTGTCTCCAAGCCTGAGGCAGTGCTATTCCCAGTAAGCGACTGGCATCCCCGAGACC
AGCCTCAGAAGGAGGAGGACCTGGGACCTGCTGTCCACCATGTCTATGAGCTCATCAACCAAGGCCCCAG
CTCCATTAGCCAGGGTGTGCTGGAACTCAGCTGTCCCCAGGCTCTGGAAGGTCAGCAGCTCCTATATGTG
ACCAGAGTTACGGGACTCAACTGCACCACCAATCACCCCATTAACCCAAAGGGCCTGGAGTTGGATCCCG
AGGGTTCCCTGCACCACCAGCAAAAACGGGAAGCTCCAAGCCGCAGCTCTGCTTCCTCGGGACCTCAGAT
CCTGAAATGCCCGGAGGCTGAGTGTTTCAGGCTGCGCTGTGAGCTCGGGCCCCTGCACCAACAAGAGAGC
CAAAGTCTGCAGTTGCATTTCCGAGTCTGGGCCAAGACTTTCTTGCAGCGGGAGCACCAGCCATTTAGCC
TGCAGTGTGAGGCTGTGTACAAAGCCCTGAAGATGCCCTACCGAATCCTGCCTCGGCAGCTGCCCCAAAA
AGAGCGTCAGGTGGCCACAGCTGTGCAATGGACCAAGGCAGAAGGCAGCTATGGCGTCCCACTGTGGATC
ATCATCCTAGCCATCCTGTTTGGCCTCCTGCTCCTAGGTCTACTCATCTACATCCTCTACAAGCTTGGAT
TCTTCAAACGCTCCCTCCCATATGGCACCGCCATGGAAAAAGCTCAGCTCAAGCCTCCAGCCACCTCTGA
TGCCACGGTACCGCGGGCCCGGGATCCACCGGTCGCCACCATGGTGAGCAAGGGCGAGGAGAATAACATG
GCCATCATCAAGGAGTTCATGCGCTTCAAGGTGCACATGGAGGGCTCCGTGAACGGCCACGAGTTCGAGA
TCGAGGGCGAGGGCGAGGGCCGCCCCTACGAGGCCTTTCAGACCGCTAAGCTGAAGGTGACCAAGGGTGG
CCCCCTGCCCTTCGCCTGGGACATCCTGTCCCCTCAGTTCATGTACGGCTCCAAGGTCTACATTAAGCAC
CCAGCCGACATCCCCGACTACTTCAAGCTGTCCTTCCCCGAGGGCTTCAGGTGGGAGCGCGTGATGAACT
TCGAGGACGGCGGCATTATTCACGTTAACCAGGACTCCTCCCTGCAGGACGGCGTGTTCATCTACAAGGT
GAAGCTGCGCGGCACCAACTTCCCCTCCGACGGCCCCGTAATGCAGAAGAAGACCATGGGCTGGGAGGCC
TCCGAGGAGCGGATGTACCCCGAGGACGGCGCCCTGAAGAGCGAGATCAAGAAGAGGCTGAAGCTGAAGG
ACGGCGGCCACTACGCCGCCGAGGTCAAGACCACCTACAAGGCCAAGAAGCCCGTGCAGCTGCCCGGCGC
CTACATCGTCGACATCAAGTTGGACATCGTGTCCCACAACGAGGACTACACCATCGTGGAACAGTACGAA
CGCGCCGAGGGCCGCCACTCCACCGGCGGCATGGACGAGCTGTACAAGTAAGCGGCCGCGACTCTAGATC
ATAATCAGCCATACCACATTTGTAGAGGTTTTACTTGCTTTAAAAAACCTCCCACACCTCCCCCTGAACC
TGAAACATAAAATGAATGCAATTGTTGTTGTTAACTTGTTTATTGCAGCTTATAATGGTTACAAATAAAG
CAATAGCATCACAAATTTCACAAATAAAGCATTTTTTTCACTGCATTCTAGTTGTGGTTTGTCCAAACTC
ATCAATGTATCTTAAGGCGTAAATTGTAAGCGTTAATATTTTGTTAAAATTCGCGTTAAATTTTTGTTAA
ATCAGCTCATTTTTTAACCAATAGGCCGAAATCGGCAAAATCCCTTATAAATCAAAAGAATAGACCGAGA
TAGGGT
[37 nt withheld, positions 4907-4943]
AAAGAACGTGGACTCCAACGTCAAAGG
[49 nt withheld, positions 4971-5019]
T
[91 nt withheld, positions 5021-5111]
G
[124 nt withheld, positions 5113-5236]
CAGGTGGCACTTTTCGGGGAAATGTGCGCGGAACCCCTATTTGTTTATTTTTCTAAATACATTCAAATAT
GTATCCGCTCATGAGACAATAACCCTGATAAATGCTTCAATAATATTGAAAAAGGAAGAGTCCTGAGGCG
GAAAGAACCAGCTGTGGAATGTGTGTCAGTTAGGGTGTGGAAAGTCCCCAGGCTCCCCAGCAGGCAGAAG
TATGCAAAGCATGCATCTCAATTAGTCAGCAACCAGGTGTGGAAAGTCCCCAGGCTCCCCAGCAGGCAGA
AGTATGCAAAGCATGCATCTCAATTAGTCAGCAACCATAGTCCCGCCCCTAACTCCGCCCATCCCGCCCC
TAACTCCGCCCAGTTCCGCCCATTCTCCGCCCCATGGCTGACTAATTTTTTTTATTTATGCAGAGGCCGA
GGCCGCCTCGGCCTCTGAGCTATTCCAGAAGTAGTGAGGAGGCTTTTTTGGAGGCCTAGGCTTTTGCAAA
GATCGATCAAGAGACAGGATGAGGATCGTTTCGCATGATTGAACAAGATGGATTGCACGCAGGTTCTCCG
GCCGCTTGGGTGGAGAGGCTATTCGGCTATGACTGGGCACAACAGACAATCGGCTGCTCTGATGCCGCCG
TGTTCCGGCTGTCAGCGCAGGGGCGCCCGGTTCTTTTTGTCAAGACCGACCTGTCCGGTGCCCTGAATGA
ACTGCAAGACGAGGCAGCGCGGCTATCGTGGCTGGCCACGACGGGCGTTCCTTGCGCAGCTGTGCTCGAC
GTTGTCACTGAAGCGGGAAGGGACTGGCTGCTATTGGGCGAAGTGCCGGGGCAGGATCTCCTGTCATCTC
ACCTTGCTCCTGCCGAGAAAGTATCCATCATGGCTGATGCAATGCGGCGGCTGCATACGCTTGATCCGGC
TACCTGCCCATTCGACCACCAAGCGAAACATCGCATCGAGCGAGCACGTACTCGGATGGAAGCCGGTCTT
GTCGATCAGGATGATCTGGACGAAGAGCATCAGGGGCTCGCGCCAGCCGAACTGTTCGCCAGGCTCAAGG
CGAGCATGCCCGACGGCGAGGATCTCGTCGTGACCCATGGCGATGCCTGCTTGCCGAATATCATGGTGGA
AAATGGCCGCTTTTCTGGATTCATCGACTGTGGCCGGCTGGGTGTGGCGGACCGCTATCAGGACATAGCG
TTGGCTACCCGTGATATTGCTGAAGAGCTTGGCGGCGAATGGGCTGACCGCTTCCTCGTGCTTTACGGTA
TCGCCGCTCCCGATTCGCAGCGCATCGCCTTCTATCGCCTTCTTGACGAGTTCTTCTGAGCGGGACTCTG
GGGTTCGAAATGACCGACCAAGCGACGCCCAACCTGCCATCACGAGATTTCGATTCCACCGCCGCCTTCT
ATGAAAGGTTGGGCTTCGGAATCGTTTTCCGGGACGCCGGCTGGATGATCCTCCAGCGCGGGGATCTCAT
GCTGGAGTTCTTCGCCCACCCTAGGGGGAGGCTAACTGAAACACGGAAGGAGACAATACCGGAAGGAACC
CGCGCTATGACGGCAATAAAAAGACAGAATAAAACGCACGGTGTTGGGTCGTTTGTTCATAAACGCGGGG
TTCGGTCCCAGGGCTGGCACTCTGTCGATACCCCACCGAGACCCCATTGGGGCCAATACGCCCGCGTTTC
TTCCTTTTCCCCACCCCACCCCCCAAGTTCGGGTGAAGGCCCAGGGCTCGCAGCCAACGTCGGGGCGGCA
GGCCCTGCCATAGCCTCAGGTTACTCATATATACTTTAGATTGATTTAAAACTTCATTTTTAATTTAAAA
GGATCTAGGTGAAGATCCTTTTTGATAATCTCATGACCAAAATCCCTTAACGTGAGTTTTCGTTCCACTG
AGCGTCAGACCCCGTAGAAAAGATCAAAGGATCTTCTTGAGATCCTTTTTTTCTGCGCGTAATCTGCTGC
TTGCAAACAAAAAAACCACCGCTACCAGCGGTGGTTTGTTTGCCGGATCAAGAGCTACCAACTCTTTTTC
CGAAGGTAACTGGCTTCAGCAGAGCGCAGATACCAAATACTGTTCTTCTAGTGTAGCCGTAGTTAGGCCA
CCACTTCAAGAACTCTGTAGCACCGCCTACATACCTCGCTCTGCTAATCCTGTTACCAGTGGCTGCTGCC
AGTGGCGATAAGTCGTGTCTTACCGGGTTGGACTCAAGACGATAGTTACCGGATAAGGCGCAGCGGTCGG
GCTGAACGGGGGGTTCGTGCACACAGCCCAGCTTGGAGCGAACGACCTACACCGAACTGAGATACCTACA
GCGTGAGCTATGAGAAAGCGCCACGCTTCCCGAAGGGAGAAAGGCGGACAGGTATCCGGTAAGCGGCAGG
GTCGGAACAGGAGAGCGCACGAGGGAGCTTCCAGGGGGAAACGCCTGGTATCTTTATAGTCCTGTCGGGT
TTCGCCACCTCTGACTTGAGCGTCGATTTTTGTGATGCTCGTCAGGGGGGCGGAGCCTATGGAAAAACGC
CAGCAACGCGGCCTTTTTACGGTTCCTGGCCTTTTGCTGGCCTTTTGCTCACATGTTCTTTCCTGCGTTA
TCCCCTGATTCTGTGGATAACCGTATTACCGCCATGCATTAGTTATTAATAGTAA
Features (pLannotate 1.2.2; 16 found; start..end, strand, type, name):
     45..348     +  enhancer       CMV enhancer: human cytomegalovirus immediate early enhancer
    349..552     +  promoter       CMV promoter: human cytomegalovirus (CMV) immediate early promoter
    575..634     +  misc_feature   MCS (fragment): multiple cloning site
    638..3784    +  CDS            ITGA5: ITA5_HUMAN - Also known as FNRA. Experimental evidence at protein level: Swiss-Prot protein existence level 1. (Microbial infection) In case of HIV-1 infection, the interaction with extracellular viral Tat protein seems to enhance angiogenesis in Kaposi's sarcoma lesions. From Homo sapiens (Human).
   3785..3813    +  misc_feature   MCS (fragment): multiple cloning site
   3821..4531    +  CDS            mApple: photostable monomeric derivative of DsRed (Shaner et al., 2008) mammalian codon-optimized
   4547..4630    +  CDS            large T antigen (fragment): large T antigen from SV40 (simian virus 40)
   4653..4774    +  polyA_signal   SV40 poly(A) signal: SV40 polyadenylation signal
   4808..5236    -  rep_origin     f1 ori (sequence partly withheld): f1 bacteriophage origin of replication; arrow indicates direction of (+) strand synthesis
   5263..5367    +  promoter       AmpR promoter: bla
   5369..5726    +  promoter       SV40 promoter: SV40 enhancer and early promoter
   5761..6555    +  CDS            NeoR/KanR: aminoglycoside phosphotransferase from Tn5; aph(3')-II (or nptII); confers resistance to neomycin, kanamycin, and G418 (Geneticin®)
   6576..6728    +  CDS            ble (fragment): BLE_KLEPN - Experimental evidence at protein level: Swiss-Prot protein existence level 1. Binding protein with a strong affinity to the bleomycin family of antibiotics. Binds to CL990; an antimitotic-antibiotic compound. From Klebsiella pneumoniae.
   6787..6834    +  polyA_signal   HSV TK poly(A) signal: herpes simplex virus thymidine kinase polyadenylation signal (Cole and Stacy, 1985)
   6925..6941    -  polyA_signal   bGH poly(A) signal (fragment): bovine growth hormone polyadenylation signal
   7163..7751    +  rep_origin     ori: high-copy-number ColE1/pMB1/pBR322/pUC origin of replication
