[The description below was written by a language model from this plasmid's Addgene catalogue record and pLannotate feature annotations shown in this document.]
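Description:
mApple-Alpha-5-Integrin-12 is a mammalian expression plasmid of about 7.9 kb that produces human integrin alpha-5 (ITGA5) fused at its C terminus to the red-orange fluorescent protein mApple. It is built on an mApple backbone with an N1-style layout, in which the gene of interest sits upstream of the fluorescent protein. The human cytomegalovirus immediate-early enhancer and promoter drive the ITGA5 coding sequence. This is joined through a short stretch of residual multiple-cloning-site sequence to mApple, a photostable monomeric DsRed derivative that is codon-optimized for mammalian cells. The "12" in the name probably refers to the linker length, though the record does not say so. An SV40 polyadenylation signal terminates the transcript. The small large T antigen fragment annotated just before it is most likely part of that SV40 terminator region rather than a functional element.

The plasmid replicates in E. coli from a high-copy ColE1/pUC-type origin and also carries an f1 phage origin. A single Tn5 aminoglycoside phosphotransferase gene (NeoR/KanR) serves both hosts. A bacterial bla-type promoter expresses it for kanamycin selection, and the SV40 enhancer and early promoter express it in mammalian cells for G418 selection of stable lines, with an HSV TK polyadenylation signal downstream. The annotated ble and bGH poly(A) fragments appear to be short partial matches with no stated role.

The construct is intended as a live-cell imaging marker for focal adhesions, where the tagged integrin subunit localizes. The recorded fluorescence has excitation at 568 nm and emission at 592 nm.
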