Addgene plasmid #54864: mApple-Alpha-5-Integrin-12
Purpose: Localization: Focal Adhesions, Excitation: 568, Emission: 592
Depositing lab: Michael Davidson. Depositing organization: Florida State University, Tallahassee.
Backbone
  Vector backbone: mApple
  Backbone size w/o insert (bp): 4750
  Vector type: Mammalian Expression
  Selectable markers: Neomycin (select with G418)
Growth in bacteria
  Bacterial resistance: Kanamycin, 50 μg/mL
  Growth temperature: 37°C
  Growth strain: DH5alpha
  Copy number: High Copy
Gene/Insert
  Gene/Insert name: Alpha-5 Integrin (alt name: NM_002205.2)
  Species: H. sapiens (human)
  Entrez Gene: ITGA5 (a.k.a. CD49e, FNRA, VLA-5, VLA5A)
  Promoter: CMV
  Tag / fusion protein: mApple (C terminal on backbone)
  Cloning method: Unknown
  Sequencing primers: 5′ CMV-F; 3′ SV40pA-R
Terms and licenses: Academic/Nonprofit Terms; Industry Terms: Not Available to Industry
Depositor comments: . Excitation = 568; Emission = 592
How to cite: mApple-Alpha-5-Integrin-12 was a gift from Michael Davidson (Addgene plasmid # 54864 ; http://n2t.net/addgene:54864 ; RRID:Addgene_54864)
