>Addgene plasmid #54864 | mApple-Alpha-5-Integrin-12 | depositor partial sequence | sequence record 85256 | insert sequence
GCTAGCGCTACCGGACTCAGATCTCGAGCTCAAGCTTCGAATTCTGCAGTCGACGGTACCACCATGGGGA
GCCGGACGCCAGAGTCCCCTCTCCACGCCGTGCAGCTGCGCTGGGGCCCCCGGCGCCGACCCCCGCTGCT
GCCGCTGCTGTTGCTGCTGCTGCCGCCGCCACCCAGGGTCGGGGGCTTCAACTTAGACGCGGAGGCCCCA
GCAGTACTCTCGGGGCCCCCGGGCTCCTTCTTCGGATTCTCAGTGGAGTTTTACCGGCCGGGAACAGACG
GGGTCAGTGTGCTGGTGGGAGCACCCAAGGCTAATACCAGCCAGCCAGGAGTGCTGCAGGGTGGTGCTGT
CTACCTCTGTCCTTGGGGTGCCAGCCCCACACAGTGCACCCCCATTGAATTTGACAGCAAAGGCTCTCGG
CTCCTGGAGTCCTCACTGTCCAGCTCAGAGGGAGAGGAGCCTGTGGAGTACAAGTCCTTGCAGTGGTTCG
GGGCAACAGTTCGAGCCCATGGCTCCTCCATCTTGGCATGCGCTCCACTGTACAGCTGGCGCACAGAGAA
GGAGCCACTGAGCGACCCCGTGGGCACCTGCTACCTCTCCACAGATAACTTCACCCGAATTCTGGAGTAT
GCACCCTGCCGCTCAGATTTCAGCTGGGCAGCAGGACAGGGTTACTGCCAAGGAGGCTTCAGTGCCGAGT
TCACCAAGACTGGCCGTGTGGTTTTAGGTGGACCAGGAAGCTATTTCTGGCAAGGCCAGATCCTGTCTGC
CACTCAGGAGCAGATTGCAGAATCTTATTACCCCGAGTACCTGATCAACCTGGTTCAGGGGCAGCTGCAG
ACTCGCCAGGCCAGTTCCATCTATGATGACAGCTACCTAGGATACTCTGTGGCTGTTGGTGAATTCAGTG
GTGATGACACAGAAGACTTTGTTGCTGGTGTGCCCAAAGGGAACCTCACTTACGGCTATGTCACCATCCT
TAATGGCTCAGACATTCGATCCCTCTACAACTTCTCAGGGGAACAGATGGCCTCCTACTTTGGCTATGCA
GTGGCCGCCACAGACGTCAATGGGGACGGGCTGGATGACTTGCTGGTGGGGGCACCCCTGCTCATGGATC
GGACCCCTGACGGGCGGCCTCAGGAGGTGGGCAGGGTCTACGTCTACCTGCAGCACCCAGCCGGCATAGA
GCCCACGCCCACCCTTACCCTCACTGGCCATGATGAGTTTGGCCGATTTGGCAGCTCCTTGACCCCCCTG
GGGGACCTGGACCAGGATGGCTACAATGATGTGGCCATCGGGGCTCCCTTTGGTGGGGAGACCCAGCAGG
GAGTAGTGTTTGTATTTCCTGGGGGCCCAGGAGGGCTGGGCTCTAAGCCTTCCCAGGTTCTGCAGCCCCT
GTGGGCAGCCAGCCACACCCCAGACTTCTTTGGCTCTGCCCTTCGAGGAGGCCGAGACCTGGATGGCAAT
GGATATCCTGATCTGATTGTGGGGTCCTTTGGTGTGGACAAGGCTGTGGTATACAGGGGCCGCCCCATCG
TGTCCGCTAGTGCCTCCCTCACCATCTTCCCCGCCATGTTCAACCCAGAGGAGCGGAGCTGCAGCTTAGA
GGGGAACCCTGTGGCCTGCATCAACCTTAGCTTCTGCCTCAATGCTTCTGGAAAACACGTTGCTGACTCC
ATTGGTTTCACAGTGGAACTTCAGCTGGACTGGCAGAAGCAGAAGGGAGGGGTACGGCGGGCACTGTTCC
TGGCCTCCAGGCAGGCAACCCTGACCCAGACCCTGCTCATCCAGAATGGGGCTCGAGAGGATTGCAGAGA
GATGAAGATCTACCTCAGGAACGAGTCAGAATTTCGAGACAAACTCTCGCCGATTCACATCGCTCTCAAC
TTCTCCTTGGACCCCCAAGCCCCAGTGGACAGCCACGGCCTCAGGCCAGCCCTACATTATCAGAGCAAGA
GCCGGATAGAGGACAAGGCTCAGATCTTGCTGGACTGTGGAGAAGACAACATCTGTGTGCCTGACCTGCA
GCTGGAAGTGTTTGGGGAGCAGAACCATGTGTACCTGGGTGACAAGAATGCCCTGAACCTCACTTTCCAT
GCCCAGAATGTGGGTGAGGGTGGCGCCTATGAGGCTGAGCTTCGGGTCACCGCCCCTCCAGAGGCTGAGT
ACTCAGGACTCGTCAGACACCCAGGGAACTTCTCCAGCCTGAGCTGTGACTACTTTGCCGTGAACCAGAG
CCGCCTGCTGGTGTGTGACCTGGGCAACCCCATGAAGGCAGGAGCCAGTCTGTGGGGTGGCCTTCGGTTT
ACAGTCCCTCATCTCCGGGACACTAAGAAAACCATCCAGTTTGACTTCCAGATCCTCAGCAAGAATCTCA
ACAACTCGCAAAGCGACGTGGTTTCCTTTCGGCTCTCCGTGGAGGCTCAGGCCCAGGTCACCCTGAACGG
TGTCTCCAAGCCTGAGGCAGTGCTATTCCCAGTAAGCGACTGGCATCCCCGAGACCAGCCTCAGAAGGAG
GAGGACCTGGGACCTGCTGTCCACCATGTCTATGAGCTCATCAACCAAGGCCCCAGCTCCATTAGCCAGG
GTGTGCTGGAACTCAGCTGTCCCCAGGCTCTGGAAGGTCAGCAGCTCCTATATGTGACCAGAGTTACGGG
ACTCAACTGCACCACCAATCACCCCATTAACCCAAAGGGCCTGGAGTTGGATCCCGAGGGTTCCCTGCAC
CACCAGCAAAAACGGGAAGCTCCAAGCCGCAGCTCTGCTTCCTCGGGACCTCAGATCCTGAAATGCCCGG
AGGCTGAGTGTTTCAGGCTGCGCTGTGAGCTCGGGCCCCTGCACCAACAAGAGAGCCAAAGTCTGCAGTT
GCATTTCCGAGTCTGGGCCAAGACTTTCTTGCAGCGGGAGCACCAGCCATTTAGCCTGCAGTGTGAGGCT
GTGTACAAAGCCCTGAAGATGCCCTACCGAATCCTGCCTCGGCAGCTGCCCCAAAAAGAGCGTCAGGTGG
CCACAGCTGTGCAATGGACCAAGGCAGAAGGCAGCTATGGCGTCCCACTGTGGATCATCATCCTAGCCAT
CCTGTTTGGCCTCCTGCTCCTAGGTCTACTCATCTACATCCTCTACAAGCTTGGATTCTTCAAACGCTCC
CTCCCATATGGCACCGCCATGGAAAAAGCTCAGCTCAAGCCTCCAGCCACCTCTGATGCCACGGTACCGC
GGGCCCGGGATCCACCGGTCGCCACCATGGTGAGCAAGGGCGAGGAGAATAACATGGCCATCATCAAGGA
GTTCATGCGCTTCAAGGTGCACATGGAGGGCTCCGTGAACGGCCACGAGTTCGAGATCGAGGGCGAGGGC
GAGGGCCGCCCCTACGAGGCCTTTCAGACCGCTAAGCTGAAGGTGACCAAGGGTGGCCCCCTGCCCTTCG
CCTGGGACATCCTGTCCCCTCAGTTCATGTACGGCTCCAAGGTCTACATTAAGCACCCAGCCGACATCCC
CGACTACTTCAAGCTGTCCTTCCCCGAGGGCTTCAGGTGGGAGCGCGTGATGAACTTCGAGGACGGCGGC
ATTATTCACGTTAACCAGGACTCCTCCCTGCAGGACGGCGTGTTCATCTACAAGGTGAAGCTGCGCGGCA
CCAACTTCCCCTCCGACGGCCCCGTAATGCAGAAGAAGACCATGGGCTGGGAGGCCTCCGAGGAGCGGAT
GTACCCCGAGGACGGCGCCCTGAAGAGCGAGATCAAGAAGAGGCTGAAGCTGAAGGACGGCGGCCACTAC
GCCGCCGAGGTCAAGACCACCTACAAGGCCAAGAAGCCCGTGCAGCTGCCCGGCGCCTACATCGTCGACA
TCAAGTTGGACATCGTGTCCCACAACGAGGACTACACCATCGTGGAACAGTACGAACGCGCCGAGGGCCG
CCACTCCACCGGCGGCATGGACGAGCTGTACAAGTAAGCGGCCGCGACTCTAGATCATAATCAGCCATAC
CACATT
