>Addgene plasmid #54864 | mApple-Alpha-5-Integrin-12 | addgene partial sequence | sequence record 98572 | Mombaerts mRFPup 5'-GTGGCCGTTCACGGAGCCCTCCATG-3'
CTTGATGATGGCCATGTTATTCTCCTCGCCCTTGCTCACCATGGTGGCGACCGGTGGATCCCGGGCCCGC
GGTACCGTGGCATCAGAGGTGGCTGGAGGCTTGAGCTGAGCTTTTTCCATGGCGGTGCCATATGGGAGGG
AGCGTTTGAAGAATCCAAGCTTGTAGAGGATGTAGATGAGTAGACCTAGGAGCAGGAGGCCAAACAGGAT
GGCTAGGATGATGATCCACAGTGGGACGCCATAGCTGCCTTCTGCCTTGGTCCATTGCACAGCTGTGGCC
ACCTGACGCTCTTTTTGGGGCAGCTGCCGAGGCAGGATTCGGTAGGGCATCTTCAGGGCTTTGTACACAG
CCTCACACTGCAGGCTAAATGGCTGGTGCTCCCGCTGCAAGAAAGTCTTGGCCCAGACTCGGAAATGCAA
CTGCAGACTTTGGCTCTCTTGTTGGTGCAGGGGCCCGAGCTCACAGCGCAGCCTGAAACACTCAGCCTCC
GGGCATTTCAGGATCTGAGGTCCCGAGGAAGCAGAGCTGCGGCTTGGAGCTTCCCGTTTTTGCTGGTGGT
GCAGGGAACCCTCGGGATCCAACTCCAGGCCCTTTGGGTTAATGGGGTGATTGGTGGTGCAGTTGAGTCC
CGTAACTCTGGTCACATATAGGAGCTGCTGACCTTCCAGAGCCTGGGGACAGCTGAGTTCCAGCACACCC
TGGCTAATGGAGCTGGGGCCTTGGTTGATGAGCTCATAGACATGGTGGACAGCAGGTCCCAGGTCCTCCT
CCTTCTGA
